>Addgene plasmid #146446 | pCS2(plus)EGFP_H | addgene full sequence | sequence record 420629 | Addgene NGS Result
GTCGACCGCCAATTCAATATGGCGTATATGGACTCATGCCAATTCAATATGGTGGATCTGGACCTGTGCC
AATTCAATATGGCGTATATGGACTCGTGCCAATTCAATATGGTGGATCTGGACCCCAGCCAATTCAATAT
GGCGGACTTGGCACCATGCCAATTCAATATGGCGGACCTGGCACTGTGCCAACTGGGGAGGGGTCTACTT
GGCACGGTGCCAAGTTTGAGGAGGGGTCTTGGCCCTGTGCCAAGTCCGCCATATTGAATTGGCATGGTGC
CAATAATGGCGGCCATATTGGCTATATGCCAGGATCAATATATAGGCAATATCCAATATGGCCCTATGCC
AATATGGCTATTGGCCAGGTTCAATACTATGTATTGGCCCTATGCCATATAGTATTCCATATATGGGTTT
TCCTATTGACGTAGATAGCCCCTCCCAATGGGCGGTCCCATATACCATATATGGGGCTTCCTAATACCGC
CCATAGCCACTCCCCCATTGACGTCAATGGTCTCTATATATGGTCTTTCCTATTGACGTCATATGGGCGG
TCCTATTGACGTATATGGCGCCTCCCCCATTGACGTCAATTACGGTAAATGGCCCGCCTGGCTCAATGCC
CATTGACGTCAATAGGACCACCCACCATTGACGTCAATGGGATGGCTCATTGCCCATTCATATCCGTTCT
CACGCCCCCTATTGACGTCAATGACGGTAAATGGCCCACTTGGCAGTACATCAATATCTATTAATAGTAA
CTTGGCAAGTACATTACTATTGGAAGTACGCCAGGGTACATTGGCAGTACTCCCATTGACGTCAATGGCG
GTAAATGGCCCGCGATGGCTGCCAAGTACATCCCCATTGACGTCAATGGGGAGGGGCAATGACGCAAATG
GGCGTTCCATTGACGTAAATGGGCGGTAGGCGTGCCTAATGGGAGGTCTATATAAGCAATGCTCGTTTAG
GGAACCGCCATTCTGCCTGGGGACGTCGGAGCAAGCTTGATTTAGGTGACACTATAGAATACAAGCTACT
TGTTCTTTTTGCAGGATCCCGCCACCATGGTGAGCAAGGGCGAGGAGCTGTTCACCGGGGTGGTGCCCAT
CCTGGTCGAGCTGGACGGCGACGTAAACGGCCACAAGTTCAGCGTGTCCGGCGAGGGCGAGGGCGATGCC
ACCTACGGCAAGCTGACCCTGAAGTTCATCTGCACCACCGGCAAGCTGCCCGTGCCCTGGCCCACCCTCG
TGACCACCCTGACCTACGGCGTGCAGTGCTTCAGCCGCTACCCCGACCACATGAAGCAGCACGACTTCTT
CAAGTCCGCCATGCCCGAAGGCTACGTCCAGGAGCGCACCATCTTCTTCAAGGACGACGGCAACTACAAG
ACCCGCGCCGAGGTGAAGTTCGAGGGCGACACCCTGGTGAACCGCATCGAGCTGAAGGGCATCGACTTCA
AGGAGGACGGCAACATCCTGGGGCACAAGCTGGAGTACAACTACAACAGCCACAACGTCTATATCATGGC
CGACAAGCAGAAGAACGGCATCAAGGTGAACTTCAAGATCCGCCACAACATCGAGGACGGCAGCGTGCAG
CTCGCCGACCACTACCAGCAGAACACCCCCATCGGCGACGGCCCCGTGCTGCTGCCCGACAACCACTACC
TGAGCACCCAGTCCGCCCTGAGCAAAGACCCCAACGAGAAGCGCGATCACATGGTCCTGCTGGAGTTCGT
GACCGCCGCCGGGATCACTCTCGGCATGGACGAGCTGTACAAGTCCGGAGAATTCAAGGCCTCTCGAGCC
TCTAGAACTATAGTGAGTCGTATTACGTAGATCCAGACATGATAAGATACATTGATGAGTTTGGACAAAC
CACAACTAGAATGCAGTGAAAAAAATGCTTTATTTGTGAAATTTGTGATGCTATTGCTTTATTTGTAACC
ATTATAAGCTGCAATAAACAAGTTAACAACAACAATTGCATTCATTTTATGTTTCAGGTTCAGGGGGAGG
TGTGGGAGGTTTTTTAATTCGCGGCCGCGGCGCCAATGCATTGGGCCCGGTACCCAGCTTTTGTTCCCTT
TAGTGAGGGTTAATTGCGCGCTTGGCGTAATCATGGTCATAGCTGTTTCCTGTGTGAAATTGTTATCCGC
TCACAATTCCACACAACATACGAGCCGGGAGCATAAAGTGTAAAGCCTGGGGTGCCTAATGAGTGAGCTA
ACTCACATTAATTGCGTTGCGCTCACTGCCCGCTTTCCAGTCGGGAAACCTGTCGTGCCAGCTGCATTAA
TGAATCGGCCAACGCGCGGGGAGAGGCGGTTTGCGTATTGGGCGCTCTTCCGCTTCCTCGCTCACTGACT
CGCTGCGCTCGGTCGTTCGGCTGCGGCGAGCGGTATCAGCTCACTCAAAGGCGGTAATACGGTTATCCAC
AGAATCAGGGGATAACGCAGGAAAGAACATGTGAGCAAAAGGCCAGCAAAAGGCCAGGAACCGTAAAAAG
GCCGCGTTGCTGGCGTTTTTCCATAGGCTCCGCCCCCCTGACGAGCATCACAAAAATCGACGCTCAAGTC
AGAGGTGGCGAAACCCGACAGGACTATAAAGATACCAGGCGTTTCCCCCTGGAAGCTCCCTCGTGCGCTC
TCCTGTTCCGACCCTGCCGCTTACCGGATACCTGTCCGCCTTTCTCCCTTCGGGAAGCGTGGCGCTTTCT
CATAGCTCACGCTGTAGGTATCTCAGTTCGGTGTAGGTCGTTCGCTCCAAGCTGGGCTGTGTGCACGAAC
CCCCCGTTCAGCCCGACCGCTGCGCCTTATCCGGTAACTATCGTCTTGAGTCCAACCCGGTAAGACACGA
CTTATCGCCACTGGCAGCAGCCACTGGTAACAGGATTAGCAGAGCGAGGTATGTAGGCGGTGCTACAGAG
TTCTTGAAGTGGTGGCCTAACTACGGCTACACTAGAAGAACAGTATTTGGTATCTGCGCTCTGCTGAAGC
CAGTTACCTTCGGAAAAAGAGTTGGTAGCTCTTGATCCGGCAAACAAACCACCGCTGGTAGCGGTGGTTT
TTTTGTTTGCAAGCAGCAGATTACGCGCAGAAAAAAAGGATCTCAAGAAGATCCTTTGATCTTTTCTACG
GGGTCTGACGCTCAGTGGAACGAAAACTCACGTTAAGGGATTTTGGTCATGAGATTATCAAAAAGGATCT
TCACCTAGATCCTTTTAAATTAAAAATGAAGTTTTAAATCAATCTAAAGTATATATGAGTAAACTTGGTC
TGACAGTTACCAATGCTTAATCAGTGAGGCACCTATCTCAGCGATCTGTCTATTTCGTTCATCCATAGTT
GCCTGACTCCCCGTCGTGTAGATAACTACGATACGGGAGGGCTTACCATCTGGCCCCAGTGCTGCAATGA
TACCGCGAGACCCACGCTCACCGGCTCCAGATTTATCAGCAATAAACCAGCCAGCCGGAAGGGCCGAGCG
CAGAAGTGGTCCTGCAACTTTATCCGCCTCCATCCAGTCTATTAATTGTTGCCGGGAAGCTAGAGTAAGT
AGTTCGCCAGTTAATAGTTTGCGCAACGTTGTTGCCATTGCTACAGGCATCGTGGTGTCACGCTCGTCGT
TTGGTATGGCTTCATTCAGCTCCGGTTCCCAACGATCAAGGCGAGTTACATGATCCCCCATGTTGTGCAA
AAAAGCGGTTAGCTCCTTCGGTCCTCCGATCGTTGTCAGAAGTAAGTTGGCCGCAGTGTTATCACTCATG
GTTATGGCAGCACTGCATAATTCTCTTACTGTCATGCCATCCGTAAGATGCTTTTCTGTGACTGGTGAGT
ACTCAACCAAGTCATTCTGAGAATAGTGTATGCGGCGACCGAGTTGCTCTTGCCCGGCGTCAATACGGGA
TAATACCGCGCCACATAGCAGAACTTTAAAAGTGCTCATCATTGGAAAACGTTCTTCGGGGCGAAAACTC
TCAAGGATCTTACCGCTGTTGAGATCCAGTTCGATGTAACCCACTCGTGCACCCAACTGATCTTCAGCAT
CTTTTACTTTCACCAGCGTTTCTGGGTGAGCAAAAACAGGAAGGCAAAATGCCGCAAAAAAGGGAATAAG
GGCGACACGGAAATGTTGAATACTCATACTCTTCCTTTTTCAATATTATTGAAGCATTTATCAGGGTTAT
TGTCTCATGAGCGGATACATATTTGAATGTATTTAGAAAAATAAACAAATAGGGGTTCCGCGCACATTTC
CCCGAAAAGTGCCACCTAAATTGTAAGCGTTAATATTTTGTTAAAATTCGCGTTAAATTTTTGTTAAATC
AGCTCATTTTTTAACCAATAGGCCGAAATCGGCAAAATCCCTTATAAATCAAAAGAATAGACCGAGATAG
GGT
[37 nt withheld, positions 4414-4450]
AAAGAACGTGGACTCCAACGTCAAAGG
[49 nt withheld, positions 4478-4526]
T
[91 nt withheld, positions 4528-4618]
G
[124 nt withheld, positions 4620-4743]
CCCATTCGCCATTCAGGCTGCGCAACTGTTGGGAAGGGCGATCGGTGCGGGCCTCTTCGCTATTACGCCA
Features (pLannotate 1.2.2; 15 found; start..end, strand, type, name):
      8..985     +  promoter       CMV IE94 promoter: enhancer/promoter region of simian cytomegalovirus major immediate early transcription unit IE94
   1020..1038    +  promoter       SP6 promoter: promoter for bacteriophage SP6 RNA polymerase
   1077..1793    +  CDS            EGFP: EGFP is a basic (constitutively fluorescent) green fluorescent protein published in 1996, derived from Aequorea victoria. It is reported to be a rapidly-maturing weak dimer with moderate acid sensitivity.
   1828..1845    -  promoter       T7 promoter (fragment): promoter for bacteriophage T7 RNA polymerase
   1850..1984    -  polyA_signal   SV40 poly(A) signal: SV40 polyadenylation signal
   2097..2115    -  promoter       T3 promoter: promoter for bacteriophage T3 RNA polymerase
   2160..2176    -  protein_bind   lac operator: The lac repressor binds to the lac operator to inhibit transcription in E. coli. This inhibition can be relieved by adding lactose or isopropyl-β-D-thiogalactopyranoside (IPTG). lac repressor encoded by lacI
   2184..2214    -  promoter       lac promoter: promoter for the E. coli lac operon
   2229..2250    -  protein_bind   CAP binding site: CAP binding activates transcription in the presence of cAMP. E. coli catabolite activator protein
   2263..2355    -  CDS            lacI (fragment): lac repressor; lacI; The lac repressor binds to the lac operator to inhibit transcription in E. coli. This inhibition can be relieved by adding lactose or isopropyl-β-D-thiogalactopyranoside (IPTG).
   2538..3126    -  rep_origin     ori: high-copy-number ColE1/pMB1/pBR322/pUC origin of replication
   3297..4157    -  CDS            AmpR: β-lactamase; bla; confers resistance to ampicillin, carbenicillin, and related antibiotics
   4158..4262    -  promoter       AmpR promoter: bla
   4315..4743    -  rep_origin     f1 ori (sequence partly withheld): f1 bacteriophage origin of replication; arrow indicates direction of (+) strand synthesis
   4748..1       -  CDS            lacZα (fragment) (across the origin): LacZα fragment of β-galactosidase; lacZ fragment
