[The description below was written by a language model from this plasmid's Addgene catalogue record and pLannotate feature annotations shown in this document.]
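Description:
pCS2(plus)EGFP_H is a 4.8 kb empty-backbone plasmid. The catalogue lists it as a bacterial expression vector with an unknown backbone and no insert. However, the annotated features match what the name suggests, a pCS2+-type layout built for expression in vertebrate cells and for in vitro transcription rather than for protein production in E. coli. It is propagated in E. coli from a high-copy ColE1/pUC-type origin and selected through the β-lactamase (AmpR) gene, which confers ampicillin resistance. An f1 phage origin is also present and in principle allows single-stranded DNA to be produced. Fragments of lacZα and lacI, together with a lac promoter, lac operator and CAP site, appear to be remnants of the parental cloning vector and not functional parts of the expression cassette.

The main cassette starts with the simian cytomegalovirus IE94 enhancer/promoter, followed by an SP6 phage promoter, an EGFP coding sequence and an SV40 polyadenylation signal. The IE94 promoter can drive strong constitutive transcription in eukaryotic cells. The SP6 promoter allows sense RNA to be synthesised in vitro, a typical use of pCS2-family vectors being the preparation of mRNA for embryo injection. A partial T7 promoter and a T3 promoter sit downstream of EGFP on the opposite strand, where they could serve for antisense transcription or as sequencing primer sites. Because no insert is recorded, the plasmid most plausibly serves as a recipient for cloning a gene of interest in frame with EGFP, or as an EGFP-only control. The record does not describe the cloning sites, the fusion orientation or the meaning of the "_H" suffix. The depositor also notes that depositor-supplied sequences in this collection may be theoretical; the feature table here derives from the repository's own sequencing result.
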