Addgene plasmid #146446: pCS2(plus)EGFP_H
Purpose: (Empty Backbone) Bacterial Expression vector
Depositing lab: Elisa Izaurralde. Depositing organization: Max Planck Institute for Developmental Biology.
Backbone
  Vector backbone: Unknown
  Vector type: Bacterial Expression
Growth in bacteria
  Bacterial resistance: Ampicillin, 100 μg/mL
  Growth temperature: 37°C
  Growth strain: DH5alpha
  Copy number: High Copy
Gene/Insert
  Gene/Insert name: None
Terms and licenses: Academic/Nonprofit Terms; Industry Terms: Not Available to Industry
Depositor comments: Plasmids from this collection were made available to the research community and donated after the lab closed. Please note that the sequence provided by the depositing laboratory may be theoretical/predicted or based on Sanger sequencing results. There may be discrepancies between sequencing results obtained by Addgene and the depositor sequence. If an Addgene verified sequence is not available, please contact before placing your order to request that our lab fully sequence the plasmid.
How to cite: pCS2(plus)EGFP_H was a gift from Elisa Izaurralde (Addgene plasmid # 146446 ; http://n2t.net/addgene:146446 ; RRID:Addgene_146446)
